>Addgene plasmid #205068 | MTF1 deltaC12 | addgene full sequence | sequence record 409410 | Addgene NGS Result
AAAAAAACCACCGCTACCAGCGGTGGTTTGTTTGCCGGATCAAGAGCTACCAACTCTTTTTCCGAAGGTA
ACTGGCTTCAGCAGAGCGCAGATACCAAATACTGTCCTTCTAGTGTAGCCGTAGTTAGGCCACCACTTCA
AGAACTCTGTAGCACCGCCTACATACCTCGCTCTGCTAATCCTGTTACCAGTGGCTGCTGCCAGTGGCGA
TAAGTCGTGTCTTACCGGGTTGGACTCAAGACGATAGTTACCGGATAAGGCGCAGCGGTCGGGCTGAACG
GGGGGTTCGTGCACACAGCCCAGCTTGGAGCGAACGACCTACACCGAACTGAGATACCTACAGCGTGAGC
TATGAGAAAGCGCCACGCTTCCCGAAGGGAGAAAGGCGGACAGGTATCCGGTAAGCGGCAGGGTCGGAAC
AGGAGAGCGCACGAGGGAGCTTCCAGGGGGAAACGCCTGGTATCTTTATAGTCCTGTCGGGTTTCGCCAC
CTCTGACTTGAGCGTCGATTTTTGTGATGCTCGTCAGGGGGGCGGAGCCTATGGAAAAACGCCAGCAACG
CGGCCTTTTTACGGTTCCTGGCCTTTTGCTGGCCTTTTGCTCACATGTTCTTTCCTGCGTTATCCCCTGA
TTCTGTGGATAACCGTATTACCGCCTTTGAGTGAGCTGATACCGCTCGCCGCAGCCGAACGACCGAGCGC
AGCGAGTCAGTGAGCGAGGAAGCGGAAGAGCGCCTGATGCGGTATTTTCTCCTTACGCATCTGTGCGGTA
TTTCACACCGCATATGGTGCACTCTCAGTACAATCTGCTCTGATGCCGCATAGTTAAGCCAGTATACACT
CCGCTATCGCTACGTGACTGGGTCATGGCTGCGCCCCGACACCCGCCAACACCCGCTGACGCGCCCTGAC
GGGCTTGTCTGCTCCCGGCATCCGCTTACAGACAAGCTGTGACCGTCTCCGGGAGCTGCATGTGTCAGAG
GTTTTCACCGTCATCACCGAAACGCGCGAGGCAGCAGATCAATTCGCGCGCGAAGGCGAAGCGGCATGCA
TTTACGTTGACACCATCGAATGGTGCAAAACCTTTCGCGGTATGGCATGATAGCGCCCGGAAGAGAGTCA
ATTCAGGGTGGTGAATGTGAAACCAGTAACGTTATACGATGTCGCAGAGTATGCCGGTGTCTCTTATCAG
ACCGTTTCCCGCGTGGTGAACCAGGCCAGCCACGTTTCTGCGAAAACGCGGGAAAAAGTGGAAGCGGCGA
TGGCGGAGCTGAATTACATTCCCAACCGCGTGGCACAACAACTGGCGGGCAAACAGTCGTTGCTGATTGG
CGTTGCCACCTCCAGTCTGGCCCTGCACGCGCCGTCGCAAATTGTCGCGGCGATTAAATCTCGCGCCGAT
CAACTGGGTGCCAGCGTGGTGGTGTCGATGGTAGAACGAAGCGGCGTCGAAGCCTGTAAAGCGGCGGTGC
ACAATCTTCTCGCGCAACGCGTCAGTGGGCTGATCATTAACTATCCGCTGGATGACCAGGATGCCATTGC
TGTGGAAGCTGCCTGCACTAATGTTCCGGCGTTATTTCTTGATGTCTCTGACCAGACACCCATCAACAGT
ATTATTTTCTCCCATGAAGACGGTACGCGACTGGGCGTGGAGCATCTGGTCGCATTGGGTCACCAGCAAA
TCGCGCTGTTAGCGGGCCCATTAAGTTCTGTCTCGGCGCGTCTGCGTCTGGCTGGCTGGCATAAATATCT
CACTCGCAATCAAATTCAGCCGATAGCGGAACGGGAAGGCGACTGGAGTGCCATGTCCGGTTTTCAACAA
ACCATGCAAATGCTGAATGAGGGCATCGTTCCCACTGCGATGCTGGTTGCCAACGATCAGATGGCGCTGG
GCGCAATGCGCGCCATTACCGAGTCCGGGCTGCGCGTTGGTGCGGATATCTCGGTAGTGGGATACGACGA
TACCGAAGACAGCTCATGTTATATCCCGCCGTTAACCACCATCAAACAGGATTTTCGCCTGCTGGGGCAA
ACCAGCGTGGACCGCTTGCTGCAACTCTCTCAGGGCCAGGCGGTGAAGGGCAATCAGCTGTTGCCCGTCT
CACTGGTGAAAAGAAAAACCACCCTGGCGCCCAATACGCAAACCGCCTCTCCCCGCGCGTTGGCCGATTC
ATTAATGCAGCTGGCACGACAGGTTTCCCGACTGGAAAGCGGGCAGTGAGCGCAACGCAATTAATGTAAG
TTAGCGCGAATTGATCTGGTTTGACAGCTTATCATCGACTGCACGGTGCACCAATGCTTCTGGCGTCAGG
CAGCCATCGGAAGCTGTGGTATGGCTGTGCAGGTCGTAAATCACTGCATAATTCGTGTCGCTCAAGGCGC
ACTCCCGTTCTGGATAATGTTTTTTGCGCCGACATCATAACGGTTCTGGCAAATATTCTGAAATGAGCTG
TTGACAATTAATCATCCGGCTCGTATAATGTGTGGAATTGTGAGCGGATAACAATTTCACACAGGAAACA
GCGCCGCTGAGAAAAAGCGAAGCGGCACTGCTCTTTAACAATTTATCAGACAATCTGTGTGGGCACTCGA
CCGGAATTATCGATTAACTTTATTATTAAAAATTAAAGAGGTATATATTAATGTATCGATTAAATAAGGA
GGAATAAACCATGGGGGGTTCTCATCATCATCATCATCATGGTATGGCTAGCTCTGTTCCAATCCCTGGT
ATTAAAGATATCTCCAAACTTAAGTTCTTTTATGGTTTCAAATATTTATGGAATCCAACAGTATACAATA
AAATCTTTGATAAGCTGGATTTAACTAAAACGTATAAACATCCAGAAGAATTGAAAGTACTTGACCTCTA
CCCTGGCGTTGGTATACAATCAGCTATTTTTTATAATAAATATTGCCCCCGCCAATATTCTTTACTGGAA
AAACGCTCAAGTCTCTACAAGTTTCTGAATGCAAAATTCGAAGGGTCTCCATTGCAAATTCTAAAAAGAG
ATCCATATGACTGGTCAACCTACTCGAATCTAATTGACGAAGAGCGAATATTTGTTCCTGAAGTTCAATC
CTCAGATCATATTAATGATAAATTTCTAACCGTTGCTAATGTGACGGGGGAGGGTTCTGAAGGTCTTATA
ATGCAGTGGCTGTCCTGTATTGGAAACAAGAACTGGTTGTATAGGTTTGGTAAAGTAAAGATGTTATTAT
GGATGCCAAGCACAACAGCTAGAAAACTTCTAGCTAGGCCAGGCATGCATTCTAGATCCAAATGTTCAGT
AGTAAGGGAGGCATTTACAGATACTAAACTCATTGCCATATCAGACGCAAATGAATTGAAGGGATTTGAT
AGTCAATGCATAGAAGAATGGGATCCCATTTTATTTAGTGCTGCGGAAATATGGCCTACAAAGGGAAAGC
CAATTGCGTTAGTAGAAATGGACCCAATTGACTTCGATTTTGACGTAGATAATTGGGATTATGTCACGAG
GCACTTAATGATTTTGAAAAGAACACCCTTGAATACTGTCATGGACTCGCTGGGACATGGTGGCCAACAA
TATTTTAATAGTAGAATCACTGACAAAGATCTGCTAAAAAAGTGTCCGATTGATTTGACAAATGACGAGT
TTATATATCTAACGAAATTATTCATGGAGTGGCCTTTCAAACCAGATATTTTAATGTAATTTGTTGATAT
GTATCAAACAGAGCACTCTGGTTGAAAGCTTGGCTGTTTTGGCGGATGAGAGAAGATTTTCAGCCTGATA
CAGATTAAATCAGAACGCAGAAGCGGTCTGATAAAACAGAATTTGCCTGGCGGCAGTAGCGCGGTGGTCC
CACCTGACCCCATGCCGAACTCAGAAGTGAAACGCCGTAGCGCCGATGGTAGTGTGGGGTCTCCCCATGC
GAGAGTAGGGAACTGCCAGGCATCAAATAAAACGAAAGGCTCAGTCGAAAGACTGGGCCTTTCGTTTTAT
CTGTTGTTTGTCGGTGAACGCTCTCCTGAGTAGGACAAATCCGCCGGGAGCGGATTTGAACGTTGCGAAG
CAACGGCCCGGAGGGTGGCGGGCAGGACGCCCGCCATAAACTGCCAGGCATCAAATTAAGCAGAAGGCCA
TCCTGACGGATGGCCTTTTTGCGTTTCTACAAACTCTTTTGTTTATTTTTCTAAATACATTCAAATATGT
ATCCGCTCATGAGACAATAACCCTGATAAATGCTTCAATAATATTGAAAAAGGAAGAGTATGAGTATTCA
ACATTTCCGTGTCGCCCTTATTCCCTTTTTTGCGGCATTTTGCCTTCCTGTTTTTGCTCACCCAGAAACG
CTGGTGAAAGTAAAAGATGCTGAAGATCAGTTGGGTGCACGAGTGGGTTACATCGAACTGGATCTCAACA
GCGGTAAGATCCTTGAGAGTTTTCGCCCCGAAGAACGTTTTCCAATGATGAGCACTTTTAAAGTTCTGCT
ATGTGGCGCGGTATTATCCCGTGTTGACGCCGGGCAAGAGCAACTCGGTCGCCGCATACACTATTCTCAG
AATGACTTGGTTGAGTACTCACCAGTCACAGAAAAGCATCTTACGGATGGCATGACAGTAAGAGAATTAT
GCAGTGCTGCCATAACCATGAGTGATAACACTGCGGCCAACTTACTTCTGACAACGATCGGAGGACCGAA
GGAGCTAACCGCTTTTTTGCACAACATGGGGGATCATGTAACTCGCCTTGATCGTTGGGAACCGGAGCTG
AATGAAGCCATACCAAACGACGAGCGTGACACCACGATGCCTGTAGCAATGGCAACAACGTTGCGCAAAC
TATTAACTGGCGAACTACTTACTCTAGCTTCCCGGCAACAATTAATAGACTGGATGGAGGCGGATAAAGT
TGCAGGACCACTTCTGCGCTCGGCCCTTCCGGCTGGCTGGTTTATTGCTGATAAATCTGGAGCCGGTGAG
CGTGGGTCTCGCGGTATCATTGCAGCACTGGGGCCAGATGGTAAGCCCTCCCGTATCGTAGTTATCTACA
CGACGGGGAGTCAGGCAACTATGGATGAACGAAATAGACAGATCGCTGAGATAGGTGCCTCACTGATTAA
GCATTGGTAACTGTCAGACCAAGTTTACTCATATATACTTTAGATTGATTTAAAACTTCATTTTTAATTT
AAAAGGATCTAGGTGAAGATCCTTTTTGATAATCTCATGACCAAAATCCCTTAACGTGAGTTTTCGTTCC
ACTGAGCGTCAGACCCCGTAGAAAAGATCAAAGGATCTTCTTGAGATCCTTTTTTTCTGCGCGTAATCTG
CTGCTTGCAAAC
Features (pLannotate 1.2.2; 18 found; start..end, strand, type, name):
    733..873     -  misc_feature   bom: basis of mobility region from pBR322
    975..1015    -  CDS            rop (fragment): Rop protein, which maintains plasmids at low copy number; rop
   1059..1136    +  promoter       lacIq promoter: lacI (mutant); In the lacIq allele, a single base change in the promoter boosts expression of the lacI gene about 10-fold.
   1137..2219    +  CDS            lacI: lac repressor; lacI; The lac repressor binds to the lac operator to inhibit transcription in E. coli. This inhibition can be relieved by adding lactose or isopropyl-β-D-thiogalactopyranoside (IPTG).
   2261..2278    +  promoter       tet promoter (fragment): E. coli promoter for tetracycline efflux protein gene
   2274..2375    -  CDS            yciV (fragment): RNAAM_ECOLI - Also known as trpH From Escherichia coli (strain K12).
   2451..2480    +  promoter       trc promoter: strong E. coli promoter; hybrid between the trp and lac UV5 promoters
   2488..2504    +  protein_bind   lac operator: The lac repressor binds to the lac operator to inhibit transcription in E. coli. This inhibition can be relieved by adding lactose or isopropyl-β-D-thiogalactopyranoside (IPTG). lac repressor encoded by lacI
   2521..2590    +  misc_feature   rrnG antiterminator: antiterminator from the E. coli rrnG leader region (Berg et al., 1989)
   2641..2667    +  CDS            minicistron: synthetic cistron containing a ribosome binding site (Shine-Dalgarno sequence), for enhancing the bacterial expression of a downstream cistron (Schoner, 1997) This first cistron should terminate 3 bp upstream of the ATG for the second cistron.
   2683..2703    +  CDS            capTEV™ (fragment): composite tag for in vivo biotinylation, TEV protease cleavage, and 6xHis tagging
   2713..3732    +  CDS            MTF1: MTF1_YEAST - Experimental evidence at protein level: Swiss-Prot protein existence level 1. Mitochondrial transcription factor that confers selective promoter recognition on the core subunit of the yeast mitochondrial RNA polymerase. Interacts with DNA in a non-specific manner. From Saccharomyces cerevisiae (strain ATCC 204508 / S288c) (Baker's yeast).
   3825..3940    +  ncRNA          5S rRNA: Accession: RF00001 - 5S ribosomal RNA
   3944..4030    +  terminator     rrnB T1 terminator: Escherichia coli rrnB; transcription terminator T1 from the E. coli rrnB gene
   4122..4149    +  terminator     rrnB T2 terminator: transcription terminator T2 from the E. coli rrnB gene
   4168..4259    +  promoter       AmpR promoter: bla
   4260..5120    +  CDS            AmpR: β-lactamase; bla; confers resistance to ampicillin, carbenicillin, and related antibiotics
   5291..547     +  rep_origin     ori (across the origin): high-copy-number ColE1/pMB1/pBR322/pUC origin of replication
