[The description below was written by a language model from this plasmid's Addgene catalogue record and pLannotate feature annotations shown in this document.]
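Description:
MTF1 deltaC12 is a bacterial expression plasmid of about 5.3 kb for producing a truncated form of the Saccharomyces cerevisiae mitochondrial transcription factor Mtf1 (YMR228W) in E. coli. The catalogue lists the backbone as pBR322 and the copy number as low. The annotated sequence shows a ColE1/pMB1-family origin, the pBR322 bom mobility region and only a small remnant of rop. Selection is through the β-lactamase gene (AmpR) under its own promoter, conferring ampicillin resistance.

The expression cassette has the architecture of a trc-promoter vector. A strong hybrid trp/lac trc promoter with an adjacent lac operator is held off by lac repressor, which the plasmid itself supplies from a lacI gene driven by the up-mutated lacIq promoter, so expression is inducible with IPTG. Downstream lie the rrnG antiterminator and a short synthetic minicistron carrying a ribosome binding site, which together promote transcript read-through and efficient translation of the following open reading frame. A short tag fragment sits just upstream of the MTF1 coding sequence. It was matched to part of a composite tag that includes a 6xHis element, and so probably represents an N-terminal histidine tag, although the record does not state this explicitly. The MTF1 insert lacks the 12 C-terminal amino acids, and transcription ends at the rrnB 5S/T1/T2 terminator region.

Mtf1 confers promoter recognition on the core yeast mitochondrial RNA polymerase. The stated purpose is protein expression, and the associated study examined how the C-terminal tail of Mtf1 affects template strand alignment, DNA scrunching and the transition from initiation to elongation. This deletion variant therefore serves as a source of recombinant tail-truncated protein for such biochemical comparisons with the full-length factor.
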