Addgene plasmid #205068: MTF1 deltaC12
Purpose: MTF1 protein expression
Depositing lab: Smita Patel. Depositing organization: Rutgers, The State University of New Jersey. Publication: The C-terminal tail of the yeast mitochondrial transcription factor Mtf1 coordinates template strand alignment, DNA scrunching and timely transition into elongation. Basu U, Lee SW, Deshpande A, Shen J, Sohn BK, Cho H, Kim H, Patel SS. Nucleic Acids Res. 2020 Mar 18;48(5):2604-2620. doi: 10.1093/nar/gkaa040. PubMed 31980825.
Backbone
  Vector backbone: pBR322
  Vector type: Bacterial Expression
Growth in bacteria
  Bacterial resistance: Ampicillin, 100 μg/mL
  Growth temperature: 37°C
  Growth strain: DH5alpha
  Copy number: Low Copy
Gene/Insert
  Gene/Insert name: MTF1
  Species: S. cerevisiae (budding yeast)
  Mutation: Lacks C-terminal 12 amino acids
  Entrez Gene: MTF1 (a.k.a. YMR228W)
  Cloning method: Unknown
Terms and licenses: Academic/Nonprofit Terms; Industry Terms: Not Available to Industry
How to cite: MTF1 deltaC12 was a gift from Smita Patel (Addgene plasmid # 205068 ; http://n2t.net/addgene:205068 ; RRID:Addgene_205068)
